Addgene plasmid #178418: pCI-T7Max-UTR1-T500
Purpose: (Empty Backbone) Empty backbone. T7Max promoter
Depositing lab: Kate Adamala. Depositing organization: University of Minnesota. Publication: T7Max transcription system. Deich C, Cash B, Sato W, Sharon J, Aufdembrink L, Gaut NJ, Heili J, Stokes K, Engelhart AE, Adamala KP. J Biol Eng. 2023 Jan 23;17(1):4. doi: 10.1186/s13036-023-00323-1. PubMed 36691081.
Backbone
  Vector backbone: PCI
  Backbone size (bp): 2800
  Modifications to backbone: promoter, RBS, MCS and terminator replaced. BsaI sites removed from the whole backbone.
  Vector type: Bacterial Expression, Synthetic Biology
  Promoter: T7Max
Growth in bacteria
  Bacterial resistance: Ampicillin, 100 μg/mL
  Growth temperature: 37°C
  Growth strain: DH5alpha
  Copy number: High Copy
Terms and licenses: Academic/Nonprofit Terms; Industry Terms: Not Available to Industry
Depositor comments: Please visit https://www.biorxiv.org/content/10.1101/2021.10.17.464727v1 for bioRxiv preprint.
How to cite: pCI-T7Max-UTR1-T500 was a gift from Kate Adamala (Addgene plasmid # 178418 ; http://n2t.net/addgene:178418 ; RRID:Addgene_178418)
