[The description below was written by a language model from this plasmid's Addgene catalogue record and pLannotate feature annotations shown in this document.]
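Description:
pCI-T7Max-UTR1-T500 is a small (about 2.9 kb) empty-backbone plasmid for bacterial expression and synthetic biology work, derived from the pCI vector. According to the record, the original promoter, ribosome binding site, multiple cloning site and terminator of pCI were replaced, and all BsaI recognition sites were removed from the backbone, which would make it compatible with BsaI-based Golden Gate-type assembly, although the record does not state that use explicitly. It is propagated in E. coli as a high-copy plasmid through a ColE1/pUC-type origin and is selected with ampicillin via the β-lactamase gene under its native bla promoter. An f1 phage origin is also present, which in principle allows single-stranded DNA production.

The expression region sits at the start of the sequence. It comprises the T7Max promoter, which the annotation software recognises as a T7 RNA polymerase promoter, followed closely by an efficient ribosome binding site from bacteriophage T7 gene 10, which presumably corresponds to the "UTR1" leader in the name. The "T500" in the name suggests a transcriptional terminator downstream, but this element is not picked up in the feature table. No insert is carried; a gene of interest is meant to be cloned between the leader and the terminator. The short annotated fragments of SV40 large T antigen, lacZα, bom and rop appear to be non-functional remnants of the parental vector sequences. Transcription depends on T7 RNA polymerase, so the plasmid suits T7-driven expression systems, and the associated publication describes it as part of the T7Max transcription system.
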