Features (pLannotate 1.2.2; 10 found; start..end, strand, type, name):
     36..54      +  promoter       T7 promoter: promoter for bacteriophage T7 RNA polymerase
     63..85      +  RBS            RBS: efficient ribosome binding site from bacteriophage T7 gene 10 (Olins and Rangwala, 1989)
    152..220     -  CDS            large T antigen (fragment): large T antigen from SV40 (simian virus 40)
    239..306     +  CDS            lacZα (fragment): LacZα fragment of β-galactosidase; lacZ fragment
    310..738     +  rep_origin     f1 ori (sequence partly withheld): f1 bacteriophage origin of replication; arrow indicates direction of (+) strand synthesis
    766..865     -  misc_feature   bom (fragment): basis of mobility region from pBR322
    967..1002    -  CDS            rop (fragment): Rop protein, which maintains plasmids at low copy number; rop
   1097..1201    +  promoter       AmpR promoter: bla
   1202..2062    +  CDS            AmpR: β-lactamase; bla; confers resistance to ampicillin, carbenicillin, and related antibiotics
   2233..2821    +  rep_origin     ori: high-copy-number ColE1/pMB1/pBR322/pUC origin of replication
>Addgene plasmid #178418 | pCI-T7Max-UTR1-T500 | addgene full sequence | sequence record 350324 | Addgene NGS Result
GGCCTTTTGCTCACATGGCTCGACAGATCTAATTCTAATACGACTCACTATAGGGAAATAATTTTGTTTA
ACTTTAAGAAGGAGATATACCGGTCTCGAGCAAAGCCCGCCGAAAGGCGGGCTTTTCTGTACAACAACAA
TTGCATTCATTTTATGTTTCAGGTTCAGGGGGAGATGTGGGAGGTTTTTTAAAGCAAGTAAAACCTCTAC
AAATGTGGTAAAATCGATAAGGATCCGGGCTGGCGTAATAGCGAAGAGGCCCGCACCGATCGCCCTTCCC
AACAGTTGCGCAGCCTGAATGGCGAATGG
[124 nt withheld, positions 310-433]
C
[91 nt withheld, positions 435-525]
A
[49 nt withheld, positions 527-575]
CCTTTGACGTTGGAGTCCACGTTCTTT
[37 nt withheld, positions 603-639]
ACCCTATCTCGGTCTATTCTTTTGATTTATAAGGGATTTTGCCGATTTCGGCCTATTGGTTAAAAAATGA
GCTGATTTAACAAAAATTTAACGCGAATTTTAACAAAATATTAACGCTTACAATTTCCTGATGCGGTATT
TTCTCCTTACGCATCTGTGCGGTATTTCACACCGCATATGGTGCACTCTCAGTACAATCTGCTCTGATGC
CGCATAGTTAAGCCAGCCCCGACACCCGCCAACACCCGCTGACGCGCCCTGACGGGCTTGTCTGCTCCCG
GCATCCGCTTACAGACAAGCTGTGACCGTCTCCGGGAGCTGCATGTGTCAGAGGTTTTCACCGTCATCAC
CGAAACGCGCGAGACGAAAGGGCCTCGTGATACGCCTATTTTTATAGGTTAATGTCATGATAATAATGGT
TTCTTAGACGTCAGGTGGCACTTTTCGGGGAAATGTGCGCGGAACCCCTATTTGTTTATTTTTCTAAATA
CATTCAAATATGTATCCGCTCATGAGACAATAACCCTGATAAATGCTTCAATAATATTGAAAAAGGAAGA
GTATGAGTATTCAACATTTCCGTGTCGCCCTTATTCCCTTTTTTGCGGCATTTTGCCTTCCTGTTTTTGC
TCACCCAGAAACGCTGGTGAAAGTAAAAGATGCTGAAGATCAGTTGGGTGCACGAGTGGGTTACATCGAA
CTGGATCTCAACAGCGGTAAGATCCTTGAGAGTTTTCGCCCCGAAGAACGTTTTCCAATGATGAGCACTT
TTAAAGTTCTGCTATGTGGCGCGGTATTATCCCGTATTGACGCCGGGCAAGAGCAACTCGGTCGCCGCAT
ACACTATTCTCAGAATGACTTGGTTGAGTACTCACCAGTCACAGAAAAGCATCTTACGGATGGCATGACA
GTAAGAGAATTATGCAGTGCTGCCATAACCATGAGTGATAACACTGCGGCCAACTTACTTCTGACAACGA
TCGGAGGACCGAAGGAGCTAACCGCTTTTTTGCACAACATGGGGGATCATGTAACTCGCCTTGATCGTTG
GGAACCGGAGCTGAATGAAGCCATACCAAACGACGAGCGTGACACCACGATGCCTGTAGCAATGGCAACA
ACGTTGCGCAAACTATTAACTGGCGAACTACTTACTCTAGCTTCCCGGCAACAATTAATAGACTGGATGG
AGGCGGATAAAGTTGCAGGACCACTTCTGCGCTCGGCCCTTCCGGCTGGCTGGTTTATTGCTGATAAATC
TGGAGCCGGTGAGCGTGGGTCGCGCGGTATCATTGCAGCACTGGGGCCAGATGGTAAGCCCTCCCGTATC
GTAGTTATCTACACGACGGGGAGTCAGGCAACTATGGATGAACGAAATAGACAGATCGCTGAGATAGGTG
CCTCACTGATTAAGCATTGGTAACTGTCAGACCAAGTTTACTCATATATACTTTAGATTGATTTAAAACT
TCATTTTTAATTTAAAAGGATCTAGGTGAAGATCCTTTTTGATAATCTCATGACCAAAATCCCTTAACGT
GAGTTTTCGTTCCACTGAGCGTCAGACCCCGTAGAAAAGATCAAAGGATCTTCTTGAGATCCTTTTTTTC
TGCGCGTAATCTGCTGCTTGCAAACAAAAAAACCACCGCTACCAGCGGTGGTTTGTTTGCCGGATCAAGA
GCTACCAACTCTTTTTCCGAAGGTAACTGGCTTCAGCAGAGCGCAGATACCAAATACTGTTCTTCTAGTG
TAGCCGTAGTTAGGCCACCACTTCAAGAACTCTGTAGCACCGCCTACATACCTCGCTCTGCTAATCCTGT
TACCAGTGGCTGCTGCCAGTGGCGATAAGTCGTGTCTTACCGGGTTGGACTCAAGACGATAGTTACCGGA
TAAGGCGCAGCGGTCGGGCTGAACGGGGGGTTCGTGCACACAGCCCAGCTTGGAGCGAACGACCTACACC
GAACTGAGATACCTACAGCGTGAGCTATGAGAAAGCGCCACGCTTCCCGAAGGGAGAAAGGCGGACAGGT
ATCCGGTAAGCGGCAGGGTCGGAACAGGAGAGCGCACGAGGGAGCTTCCAGGGGGAAACGCCTGGTATCT
TTATAGTCCTGTCGGGTTTCGCCACCTCTGACTTGAGCGTCGATTTTTGTGATGCTCGTCAGGGGGGCGG
AGCCTATGGAAAAACGCCAGCAACGCGGCCTTTTTACGGTTCCTGGCCTTTTGCT
